Addgene plasmid #178601: pJAK175
Purpose: pAP259 derived plasmid encoding a xylose inducible BitlucOpt
Depositing lab: Robert Fagan. Depositing organization: University of Sheffield. Publication: Potential Role of the Host-Derived Cell-Wall Binding Domain of Endolysin CD16/50L as a Molecular Anchor in Preservation of Uninfected Clostridioides difficile for New Rounds of Phage Infection. Phothichaisri W, Chankhamhaengdecha S, Janvilisri T, Nuadthaisong J, Phetruen T, Fagan RP, Chanarat S. Microbiol Spectr. 2022 Apr 4:e0236121. doi: 10.1128/spectrum.02361-21. PubMed 35377223.
Backbone
  Vector backbone: pAP259
  Backbone manufacturer: W. K. Smits, Leiden University Medical Center
  Backbone size w/o insert (bp): 6914
  Total vector size (bp): 8307
  Modifications to backbone: The Ptet promoter in pAP259 has been replaced with the C. difficile-derived xylose-inducible promoter.
  Vector type: Bacterial Expression
Growth in bacteria
  Bacterial resistance: Chloramphenicol, 25 μg/mL
  Growth temperature: 37°C
  Growth strain: DH5alpha
  Copy number: Unknown
Gene/Insert
  Gene/Insert name: Bitlucopt
  Species: Synthetic
  Promoter: Pxyl
  Cloning method: Restriction Enzyme; 5′ cloning site KpnI (not destroyed); 3′ cloning site SacI (not destroyed)
  Sequencing primers: 5′ CACCTCCTTTTTGACTTTAAGCCTACGAATACC
Terms and licenses: Academic/Nonprofit Terms; Industry Terms: Not Available to Industry
Depositor comments: Please also cite: Oliveira Paiva et al J Mol Biol. 2019 Jan 8. pii: S0022-2836(18)31160-4. doi: 10.1016/j.jmb.2019.01.001.
How to cite: pJAK175 was a gift from Robert Fagan (Addgene plasmid # 178601 ; http://n2t.net/addgene:178601 ; RRID:Addgene_178601)
