[The description below was written by a language model from this plasmid's Addgene catalogue record and pLannotate feature annotations shown in this document.]
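Description:
pJAK175 is an 8,307 bp bacterial expression plasmid derived from pAP259, in which the backbone's original Ptet promoter has been replaced with a xylose-inducible promoter (Pxyl) taken from Clostridioides difficile. It is maintained in E. coli through a high-copy ColE1/pUC-type origin and selected with chloramphenicol through catP, a chloramphenicol acetyltransferase gene of Clostridium perfringens origin that is commonly used as a marker in clostridial work. The annotated incP oriT, together with traJ and a traI fragment, forms a mobilisation region that allows conjugative transfer from a suitable E. coli donor into a recipient. This fits a shuttle design aimed at C. difficile, although the feature table does not annotate any Gram-positive replicon, and about 4.7 kb upstream of the reporter carries no annotation at all. That region presumably holds such functions along with the Pxyl regulatory sequences, but the record does not confirm this.

The payload is BitlucOpt, a synthetic luciferase reporter cloned between retained KpnI and SacI sites and placed under Pxyl control. The annotation matches its coding sequence to the catalytic subunit of Oplophorus gracilirostris luciferase, the deep-sea shrimp enzyme that oxidises coelenterazine-type substrates to emit blue light. The construct therefore gives a luminescent readout that is switched on by adding xylose. As far as the record shows, it provides xylose-inducible reporter expression, useful for characterising the Pxyl system or as a luciferase control alongside related constructs in C. difficile studies. The associated work concerns a phage endolysin cell-wall binding domain, but the record does not state the plasmid's specific role in it.
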