Features (pLannotate 1.2.2; 6 found; start..end, strand, type, name):
   4715..5254    +  CDS            LUCI_OPLGR (fragment): Experimental evidence at protein level: Swiss-Prot protein existence level 1. Catalytic subunit of oplophorus-luciferin 2-monooxygenase. Oxidoreductase that converts coelenterazine (the oplophorus luciferin) to coelenteramide under emission of blue light with a maximum at 454 nm. Is also active with bisdeoxycoelenterazine. From Oplophorus gracilirostris (Luminous shrimp).
   5468..5563    -  CDS            traI (fragment): TRAI6_ECOLX - Experimental evidence at protein level: Swiss-Prot protein existence level 1. The initiation process of transfer DNA synthesis requires the interaction of at least three plasmid-specific components (TraH, I, and J) at the transfer origin resulting in the assembly of a specialised nucleoprotein complex - the relaxosome. Site- and strand-specific cleavage at the transfer origin is dependent on TraI and TraJ. From Escherichia coli.
   5601..5972    -  CDS            traJ: oriT-recognizing protein; traJ
   6005..6114    -  oriT           oriT: incP origin of transfer
   6493..7113    -  CDS            catP: CAT2_CLOPF - Protein inferred from homology: Swiss-Prot protein existence level 3. This enzyme is an effector of chloramphenicol resistance in bacteria. From Clostridium perfringens.
   7476..8064    -  rep_origin     ori: high-copy-number ColE1/pMB1/pBR322/pUC origin of replication
>Addgene plasmid #178601 | pJAK175 | addgene full sequence | sequence record 358429 | Addgene NGS Result
GTGCACCAATTTTTTACTTTTCTATTTTAGAATCTAGCATTTCCAATGCTTACTAATACTATTTTTGATT
TTTAACTTGTTTTAAAAAAGCACCTACTAATTAGGATTCTAGCTCTATATTCTAGTTATACATTCTCTAT
ATTCTAGCTCTATATTCTAGTTATACATTCTCTATATTCTAGCTCTATATTCTAGTTATACATTCTCTAT
ATTCTAGCTCTATATTCTAGTTATACATTCTCTATATTCTAGCTCTATATTCTAGTTATACATTCTCTAT
ATTCTAGCTCTATATTCTAGTTATACATTCTCTATATTCTAGCTCTATATTCTAGTTATACATTCTCTAA
AAAACATATATATATATACTACATATATATGTACAATTATTTTACCAAAAGAAATTTTTAAAACGGCTTA
ATTTCAATACTTTGATGCCATTTTTTTTTTGCAATTCTCGTACAATTATTTTACCAAAAGAAATTTTTAT
TAATTAGTTTTTTTGCATAAAAATAGGACTAGAAAATCAATTCTAATCCTATCAAAAATCTACTTGTTTA
ATCTATATGTATAGTACATAAATCCTCTATCATTTATTTTAGTTTCCCATACATCTAAAATTTTAGTATC
TAATAAAGATTCTATCATATTTGAAATTCTTTGCTGTGTTACTCCTAAATCTTTTGCTAATTCCTCTTGA
TTAATTCTTAATATATTTCCTTTTATTTTATCATCTTTGACCAATAAATCTTGCTTATATCTCATATGAG
TATATAATCTTAATTCTTCAGTTGAAATTATTCCCCAAATTACTGCCATGGTAACAAAGTAACTAATAGT
ATATTGTTTATCTATATTACATCTAACTTCTTTTACATTGTATGTATCTTTTATTCCTAGCTTTGTAACA
CCTTTTGTTTTTGTAATATAATCATTATGTTGAAGTTCTTTTAATGTTTCTCTTAATGTCTTTTCACTCA
TAACAATGTTTTTAACTTTCTTCTTACGTTTATAGGTTATCAGCTCCATTATATCGTCTATGTTTAATTC
TCTATCTTTATTGTTAAGTAACACATTATAGATAAACAATTGATTACCAGTCATTATTTTAACCCCTTTC
CTATTCTTATATTTCAAATCCTTTGAGTGCTTATGTGGCATATTGAACAAAGTATCTTCATCACTATATA
TAAAATCTGATTCTATTTTATTCCAACAATCACTATTAAACTCACAACCTGTACAACCAAAATTAACCGT
TTTAAGCTTCTCATACATATACTTGACTTGATATTCTAGCTCACTATTTGAAAGACTATTTTGTGATATA
TAGTTCCATTCTCTAGCAACGGATATTACTTGACTTAAACTTTTATTCCTCAATCTTAAAGTCACAACTA
TTTTTTGCAAATCTAGGTTTTTATGTCCATCTTTACTACCATTTTTTAAAATATCTACTATACAATTTGG
TAGCTTACTATCTAATATATATTTTGTATTAGTATTACCTACTGTTTTTACATCTTTGCAATATTTTTTA
GCTAACTTTTCTATGTCATATCTATATATATTTTTGTCTTGGTGTATTATTTTTACTTGTTTAGTAGTAT
TTTTAATATTATATGTATAAGGTACTCTTAATACTTGAGTAGATAAATTTGCTTGTTTATCTGCACCCAA
TTTATTTATTAATGTATTTGTAACTTCTGATACTAACTTAATGTTATTAGTTTTATTAATTAGCACATAA
ACATGGAATCCATTTCCACTATCAACTAGGATATGATAATGTAATCCTATCTTAGTAAATAAATTAATTA
TATCTTTATAATTAAAACCTTGTCCTAATTCTTTTTTGTCAAAATCAAATCCTAATGCATATCTATTTAT
TAAGTTTTCATTGGTTCCTGCTTTTCCATCAGTTGTACATAGGTTAAAAAATGTATTTTCATAATAAATA
TTTTTTGCGAAGGTAAATTCTACTATATCATCTATATTTTTAAAAAAAGTTGTTTTACTATATTCTTTAA
ATTCTTCTCCGAGTTCTAATTGTTTACTATTACTTTTATTATTTTGAAATACTCTAACATATTCATTATC
AATAAGATTATTTCCTTGTCCTATACCATCTCTAAATACTGCCATTAGAAATTTTTTCAACTTATATTTT
GAATCTAATTGTTCCATATATTTATTATCTCCTTATCTAGTTTTTTTAAGAGATAACACTACATTAAATA
TATACTTATTGACTAATCAACTTTTACAACTATTGAATAATTTTAGCTTAGTATGTATAATAATATTGTT
AAGATGCTAAAATTGATAGCAATATTATTATATAACTACAGATACTTAATCAGTTAGACCGATATTGGAG
TTGGTAGCTCCATAAACTCAATTGGTAGTTGAGTTGTCATTGTCTAGTAGTATTATCTCATTTTGTTGTT
ATCTTAAAATATTATTTTAAAAATACTCTGCTTGGTCGGCTTAGGGTATTTTTTTTGTTTAATTCCAATA
TTGGTTCAAACTCCTGTGTAATACTTTTGACACTTCCATCTGTATTGAATTGACAGTTGATATGGTATCT
CATTATTGGCTTGTTCTTATGTTTTTCTATGTATTTATTTTTTACTTTCAAATAATTTGTATTTCCATTT
TTAGTTATGTTTAACACACTATCCTTATTACTCAATAAAATTATTTTTTGTTTTAACATATGATTTATAG
AATCTAAAAATTGATATTGACTTATAATAGTACTTTCTACCTCTCTAGCTTTTTCTAGTGTTTCAAATTC
TTCAAACTCTGCTATATTGCTATAGTATAGCTTATCATTAATAATATTATCTGACAACTTTAATTCCATT
TTATAAAACAATTCCAAGTTATGTATAAAATTTTTAATGTTACAACATATAGACTTATTATTTGTTCTTA
TATGGTATCTCCATTTACTACTTCTAGCTCTCATGTTATATGCACAACTACTCCCAACATAAACATATAT
TGCTTGTTCTAACTCATATTTTTGTAAAATTTCAACATCATATCCAGTCAAATCGTACTCTCTCTTATAT
ACAAATGGTTTTTCTAATTTTTTGTTCAATAAATCTCCTCCTATTTCTTACTTAATTTAGCTAAAAATCT
ATTTATATTTCACCTCCTTTTTGACTTTAAGCCTACGAATACCATATTTATGATTATAACATCTTCTATT
TTTCCCAAATCCTTACATCTCCCCTAATTTTTAGACTTAAGGGCGAATTCTGCATCAAGCTAGCATAAAA
ATAAGAAGCCTGCATTTGCAGGCTTCTTATTTTTATGGTACCGGTTATGGCTGTATATAGTCATAACCCT
TATATTTCATTAATTAAAGTTAAATTTTGTATATTCAAAAAGCTCTTGATATTTACGGCAGAGCCACCAT
ATAGAGATGCCTCAGACCCTAATGATGAAATTTCTATATTTATTCCTTTGTTAAAAGAGCTAACTAACAT
ATCTTTTGTAATCTGTAATATCTCAGGGATATCACTAATTATTTGGCTATTTAAATATATTATTTCAGGA
GCATAAGTTGTAATAGCATTATTTATAGCTATTGTTAAGTAACTACAAAACTCATGAATAACTTTTTTGG
CATTCTGGTTATCTTCATAATATAGTTGCTTTACTATATCAGAATCTATTTTAGGAATATTTTCTAAAGA
AGAAAGCTGTTCAAATACCTTTTTTTCTGAACAATACTGTTCTAAACAGCCACGATTTCCACAAGGACAT
AGTTTACCATTAGGCATGATGATAGTGTGACCAATTTCTCCACTCATACCATTTCTGCCGCTATATAATT
TATTATTTATTATAATGCCTGAACCAAATCCACTGTGAATACTGAGACTAAGTAGTGAGTTATGTACAGT
TGAAAAAGTATTCTCAGCTAAAGCTGTTAAGTTTGCTTCATTTTCTATATGAATAGGAAAGTCATACTTT
TTGCTAAGGATGCTATATAAGTCAATCTCATTAAGATTATAATATGGAGTAAACAATACTTTATTTTCAC
AAGTAATCCCATGTATAGCCAAAGTAAGACCAATTACCTTATAAGGAGTGTCTATTTTGGATATGTTATA
ACTATTTATAATTTCATCTATCAATTGTATAACATTGTCTTTACTTACTTGTATATCTGTTAATTTCTTA
GAATTTATAATAGTTCCATCTAAGTAAGATAGAGAAGAAAATATATAGTCGTATCCAATGTCCATACTTA
AAGAAATCCCTGCACATTTATTAAATACTAATAATATGGGTTTTCTTCCGCCACTATGAGTACTATTTCC
AATTCCTATTTCATGAACTAGAGATTCATCAATAAGTTTTTTGGTAATAGCGGATATAGTTGCTTTATTC
AATCCTATAGTAGAAGCTATACTTGCCCTAGAAATAGGACCATTTTTTATAATTTGTTCAAGTACCAATC
TTTCATTCATTTCTCGAATAGTGTATTTATCAGTAACCAATTTGATATTCCTCCTTAAAATAATATTGTA
ATACTTTTTACACAAAAATAAAAGGTTATTTTGCATTGACAAAGATAATTAAATATTTTATTATTAGTTC
ATAAGTTAGTTTAATATACTAACAAAAATAAAGCAAGTAAAATATACCTAAAATATAAAAAAATTAGGAT
AGGAAAACGATAGTTATGAAGTGGCATTCGAGCTCCTGCAGTAAAGGAGAAAATTTTGTGTTTACACTTG
AAGATTTTGTGGGTGATTGGGAACAAACTGCTGCATATAATTTAGATCAAGTTTTAGAACAGGGTGGAGT
GAGTTCTCTTTTACAAAATCTTGCAGTCTCAGTTACACCAATACAAAGAATAGTTAGAAGTGGAGAAAAT
GCATTAAAGATCGATATACATGTAATAATTCCTTATGAGGGACTATCAGCAGACCAAATGGCACAAATTG
AGGAAGTATTCAAAGTTGTATATCCAGTAGACGATCATCACTTTAAAGTAATATTACCTTATGGAACTTT
AGTAATTGATGGTGTAACACCAAATATGTTAAATTATTTTGGTAGACCATACGAAGGGATTGCAGTTTTT
GATGGAAAGAAAATAACCGTAACAGGCACTTTGTGGAATGGAAATAAAATAATAGATGAAAGGTTAATTA
CACCTGATGGATCTATGTTGTTTAGAGTAACTATAAACAGTGTTACAGGTTATAGACTTTTTGAAGAAAT
TCTATAGGGATCCTATAAGTTTTAATAAAACTTTAAATAGAAAAAGGCTTCTCTCATGAGAAGTCTTTTT
TATTTAAAATAAATATAAAATAAAATAGAGGCTATAAATAGCCTCTATTTTATGTGAGAAATCCCTAAAT
AAAAAGATGCCAGTGTGCTGGAATTCGCCCTTAGGCTGCGCTAGGGACCTCTTTAGCTCCTTGGAAGCTG
TCAGTAGTAGGGGATCGGTCTTGCCTTGCTCGTCGGTGATGTACTTCACCAGCTCCGCGAAGTCGCTCTT
CTTGATGGAGCGCATGGGGACGTGCTTGGCAATCACGCGCACCCCCCGGCCGTTTTAGCGGCTAAAAAAG
TCATGGCTCTGCCCTCGGGCGGACCACGCCCATCATGACCTTGCCAAGCTCGTCCTGCTTCTCTTCGATC
TTCGCCAGCAGGGCGAGGATCGTGGCATCACCGAACCGCGCCGTGCGCGGGTCGTCGGTGAGCCAGAGTT
TCAGCAGGCCGCCCAGGCGGCCCAGGTCGCCATTGATGCGGGCCAGCTCGCGGACGTGCTCATAGTCCAC
GACGCCCGTGATTTTGTAGCCCTGGCCGACGGCCAGCAGGTAGGCCGACAGGCTCATGCCGGCCGCCGCC
GCCTTTTCCTCAATCGCTCTTCGTTCGTCTGGAAGGCAGTACACCTTGATAGGTGGGCTGCCCTTCCTGG
TTGGCTTGGTTTCATCAGCCATCCGCTTGCCCTCATCTGTTACGCCGGCGGTAGCCGGCCAGCCTCGCAG
AGCAGGATTCCCGTTGAGCACCGCCAGGTGCGAATAAGGGACAGTGAAGAAGGAACACCCGCTCGCGGGT
GGGCCTACTTCACCTATCCTGCCCGGCTGACGCCGTTGGATACACCAAGGAAAGTCTACACGAACCCTTT
GGCAAAATCCTGTATATCGTGCGAAAAAGGATGGATATACCGAAAAAATCGCTATAATGACCCCGAAGCA
GGAAGGGCGAATTCTGCAGATCTGACCGGTCTCTGAAAATATAAAAACCACAGATTGATACTAAAACCTT
GGTTGTGTTGCTTTTCGGGGCTTAAATCAAGGAAAAATCCTTGTTTTAAGCCTTTCAAAAAGAAACACAA
GGTCTTTGTACTAACCTGTGGTTATGTATAAAATTGTAGATTTTAGGGTAACAAAAAACACCGTATTTCT
ACGATGTTTTTGCTTAAATACTTGTTTTTAGTTACAGACAAACCTGAAGTTAACTATTTATCAATTCCTG
CAATTCGTTTACAAAACGGCAAATGTGAAATCCGTCACATACTGCGTGATGAACTTGAATTGCCAAAGGA
AGTATAATTTTGTTATCTTCTTTATAATATTTCCCCATAGTAAAAATAGGAATCAAATAATCATATCCTT
TCTGCAAATTCAGATTAAAGCCATCGAAGGTTGACCACGGTATCATAGATACATTAAAAATGTTTTCCGG
AGCATTTGGCTTTCCTTCCATTCTATGATTGTTTCCATACCGTTGCGTATCACTTTCATAATCTGCTAAA
AATGATTTAAAGTCAGACTTACACTCAGTCCAAAGGCTGGAAAATGTTTCAGTATCATTGTGAAATATTG
TATAGCTTGGTATCATCTCATCATATATCCCCAATTCACCATCTTGATTGATTGCCGTCCTAAACTCTGA
ATGGCGGTTTACAATCATTGCAATATAATAAAGCATTGCAGGATATAGTTTCATTCCCTTTTCCTTTATT
TGTGTGATATCCACTTTAACGGTCATGCTGTAGGTACAAGGTACACTTGCAAAGTAGTGGTCAAAATACT
CTTTTCTGTTCCAACTATTTTTATCAATTTTTTCAAATACCATCTAAGTTCCCTCTCAAATTCAAGTTTA
TCGCTCTAATGAACAAAGATATTATACCACATTTTTGTGAATTTTTCAACTTGCCCACTTCGACTGCACT
CCCGACTTAATAACTTCTTGAACACTTGCCGAAAAAGAAAAACTGCCGGGTACGTACCCGGGGATCGATC
CCCGGCCGAGCGCTCTTCCGCTTCCTCGCTCACTGACTCGCTGCGCTCGGTCGTTCGGCTGCGGCGAGCG
GTATCAGCTCACTCAAAGGCGGTAATACGGTTATCCACAGAATCAGGGGATAACGCAGGAAAGAACATGT
GAGCAAAAGGCCAGCAAAAGGCCAGGAACCGTAAAAAGGCCGCGTTGCTGGCGTTTTTCCATAGGCTCCG
CCCCCCTGACGAGCATCACAAAAATCGACGCTCAAGTCAGAGGTGGCGAAACCCGACAGGACTATAAAGA
TACCAGGCGTTTCCCCCTTGAAGCTCCCTCGTGCGCTCTCCTGTTCCGACCCTGCCGCTTACCGGATACC
TGTCCGCCTTTCTCCCTTCGGGAAGCGTGGCGCTTTCTCATAGCTCACGCTGTAGGTATCTCAGTTCGGT
GTAGGTCGTTCGCTCCAAGCTGGGCTGTGTGCACGAACCCCCCGTTCAGCCCGACCGCTGCGCCTTATCC
GGTAACTATCGTCTTGAGTCCAACCCGGTAAGACACGACTTATCGCCACTGGCAGCAGCCACTGGTAACA
GGATTAGCAGAGCGAGGTATGTAGGCGGTGCTACAGAGTTCTTGAAGTGGTGGCCTAACTACGGCTACAC
TAGAAGAACAGTATTTGGTATCTGCGCTCTGCTGAAGCCAGTTACCTTCGGAAAAAGAGTTGGTAGCTCT
TGATCCGGCAAACAAACCACCGCTGGTAGCGGTGGTTTTTTTGTTTGCAAGCAGCAGATTACGCGCAGAA
AAAAAGGATCTCAAGAAGATCCTTTGATCTTTTCTACGGGGTCTGACGCTCAGTGGAACGAAAACTCACG
TTAAGGGATTTTGGTCATGAAATGCAAGTTTCTAACTAACATACATCATAGTTACTAAACTATGGTAACT
ATAATTTTATTAACTATATTAAGCACTGATTAGTACTATAACTCAATATAAGCATATCCCCTGTATCGTA
ACTAGAGAACCAAACGACGGAAAAAGCGATATAGATAAGTTTAGATA
